>Addgene plasmid #66293 | GHSR-Tango | depositor partial sequence | sequence record 113199 | empty Tango
GACGGATCGGGAGATCTCCCGATCCCCTATGGTGCACTCTCAGTACAATCTGCTCTGATGCCGCATAGTT
AAGCCAGTATCTGCTCCCTGCTTGTGTGTTGGAGGTCGCTGAGTAGTGCGCGAGCAAAATTTAAGCTACA
ACAAGGCAAGGCTTGACCGACAATTGCATGAAGAATCTGCTTAGGGTTAGGCGTTTTGCGCTGCTTCGCG
ATGTACGGGCCAGATATACGCGTTGACATTGATTATTGACTAGTTATTAATAGTAATCAATTACGGGGTC
ATTAGTTCATAGCCCATATATGGAGTTCCGCGTTACATAACTTACGGTAAATGGCCCGCCTGGCTGACCG
CCCAACGACCCCCGCCCATTGACGTCAATAATGACGTATGTTCCCATAGTAACGCCAATAGGGACTTTCC
ATTGACGTCAATGGGTGGAGTATTTACGGTAAACTGCCCACTTGGCAGTACATCAAGTGTATCATATGCC
AAGTACGCCCCCTATTGACGTCAATGACGGTAAATGGCCCGCCTGGCATTATGCCCAGTACATGACCTTA
TGGGACTTTCCTACTTGGCAGTACATCTACGTATTAGTCATCGCTATTACCATGGTGATGCGGTTTTGGC
AGTACATCAATGGGCGTGGATAGCGGTTTGACTCACGGGGATTTCCAAGTCTCCACCCCATTGACGTCAA
TGGGAGTTTGTTTTGGCACCAAAATCAACGGGACTTTCCAAAATGTCGTAACAACTCCGCCCCATTGACG
CAAATGGGCGGTAGGCGTGTACGGTGGGAGGTCTATATAAGCAGAGCTCTCTGGCTAACTAGAGAACCCA
CTGCTTACTGGCTTATCGAAATTAATACGACTCACTATAGGGAGACCCAAGCTGGCTAGCGTTTAAACTT
AAGCTTGGTACCGAGCTCGGATCCACTAGTCCAGTGTGGTGGAATTCTGCAGATATCCAGCACAGTGGCG
GCCGCGCCACCATGAAGACGATCATCGCCCTGAGCTACATCTTCTGCCTGGTATTCGCCGACTACAAGGA
CGATGATGACGCCAGCATCGATACCGGTGGACGCACCCCACCCAGCCTGGGTCCCCAAGATGAGTCCTGC
ACCACCGCCAGCTCCTCCCTGGCCAAGGACACTTCATCGACCGGTGAGAACCTGTACTTCCAGCTAAGAT
TAGATAAAAGTAAAGTGATTAACAGCGCATTAGAGCTGCTTAATGAGGTCGGAATCGAAGGTTTAACAAC
CCGTAAACTCGCCCAGAAGCTAGGTGTAGAGCAGCCTACATTGTATTGGCATGTAAAAAATAAGCGGGCT
TTGCTCGACGCCTTAGCCATTGAGATGTTAGATAGGCACCATACTCACTTTTGCCCTTTAGAAGGGGAAA
GCTGGCAAGATTTTTTACGTAATAACGCTAAAAGTTTTAGATGTGCTTTACTAAGTCATCGCGATGGAGC
AAAAGTACATTTAGGTACACGGCCTACAGAAAAACAGTATGAAACTCTCGAAAATCAATTAGCCTTTTTA
TGCCAACAAGGTTTTTCACTAGAGAATGCATTATATGCACTCAGCGCTGTGGGGCATTTTACTTTAGGTT
GCGTATTGGAAGATCAAGAGCATCAAGTCGCTAAAGAAGAAAGGGAAACACCTACTACTGATAGTATGCC
GCCATTATTACGACAAGCTATCGAATTATTTGATCACCAAGGTGCAGAGCCAGCCTTCTTATTCGGCCTT
GAATTGATCATATGCGGATTAGAAAAACAACTTAAATGTGAAAGTGGGTCCGCGTACAGCCGCGCGCGTA
CGAAAAACAATTACGGGTCTACCATCGAGGGCCTGCTCGATCTCCCGGACGACGACGCCCCCGAAGAGGC
GGGGCTGGCGGCTCCGCGCCTGTCCTTTCTCCCCGCGGGACACACGCGCAGACTGTCGACGGCCCCCCCG
ACCGATGTCAGCCTGGGGGACGAGCTCCACTTAGACGGCGAGGACGTGGCGATGGCGCATGCCGACGCGC
TAGACGATTTCGATCTGGACATGTTGGGGGACGGGGATTCCCCGGGTCCGGGATTTACCCCCCACGACTC
CGCCCCCTACGGCGCTCTGGATATGGCCGACTTCGAGTTTGAGCAGATGTTTACCGATGCCCTTGGAATT
GACGAGTACGGTGGGTAGCTCGAGTCTAGAGGGCCCGTTTAAACCCGCTGATCAGCCTCGACTGTGCCTT
CTAGTTGCCAGCCATCTGTTGTTTGCCCCTCCCCCGTGCCTTCCTTGACCCTGGAAGGTGCCACTCCCAC
TGTCCTTTCCTAATAAAATGAGGAAATTGCATCGCATTGTCTGAGTAGGTGTCATTCTATTCTGGGGGGT
GGGGTGGGGCAGGACAGCAAGGGGGAGGATTGGGAAGACAATAGCAGGCATGCTGGGGATGCGGTGGGCT
CTATGGCTTCTGAGGCGGAAAGAACCAGCTGGGGCTCTAGGGGGTATCCCC
[124 nt withheld, positions 2502-2625]
C
[91 nt withheld, positions 2627-2717]
A
[49 nt withheld, positions 2719-2767]
CCTTTGACGTTGGAGTCCACGTTCTTT
[37 nt withheld, positions 2795-2831]
ACCCTATCTCGGTCTATTCTTTTGATTTATAAGGGATTTTGCCGATTTCGGCCTATTGGTTAAAAAATGA
GCTGATTTAACAAAAATTTAACGCGAATTAATTCTGTGGAATGTGTGTCAGTTAGGGTGTGGAAAGTCCC
CAGGCTCCCCAGCAGGCAGAAGTATGCAAAGCATGCATCTCAATTAGTCAGCAACCAGGTGTGGAAAGTC
CCCAGGCTCCCCAGCAGGCAGAAGTATGCAAAGCATGCATCTCAATTAGTCAGCAACCATAGTCCCGCCC
CTAACTCCGCCCATCCCGCCCCTAACTCCGCCCAGTTCCGCCCATTCTCCGCCCCATGGCTGACTAATTT
TTTTTATTTATGCAGAGGCCGAGGCCGCCTCTGCCTCTGAGCTATTCCAGAAGTAGTGAGGAGGCTTTTT
TGGAGGCCTAGGCTTTTGCAAAAAGCTCCCGGGAGCTTGTATATCCATTTTCGGATCTGATCAAGAGACA
GGATGAGGATCGTTTCGCATGATTGAACAAGATGGATTGCACGCAGGTTCTCCGGCCGCTTGGGTGGAGA
GGCTATTCGGCTATGACTGGGCACAACAGACAATCGGCTGCTCTGATGCCGCCGTGTTCCGGCTGTCAGC
GCAGGGGCGCCCGGTTCTTTTTGTCAAGACCGACCTGTCCGGTGCCCTGAATGAACTGCAGGACGAGGCA
GCGCGGCTATCGTGGCTGGCCACGACGGGCGTTCCTTGCGCAGCTGTGCTCGACGTTGTCACTGAAGCGG
GAAGGGACTGGCTGCTATTGGGCGAAGTGCCGGGGCAGGATCTCCTGTCATCTCACCTTGCTCCTGCCGA
GAAAGTATCCATCATGGCTGATGCAATGCGGCGGCTGCATACGCTTGATCCGGCTACCTGCCCATTCGAC
CACCAAGCGAAACATCGCATCGAGCGAGCACGTACTCGGATGGAAGCCGGTCTTGTCGATCAGGATGATC
TGGACGAAGAGCATCAGGGGCTCGCGCCAGCCGAACTGTTCGCCAGGCTCAAGGCGCGCATGCCCGACGG
CGAGGATCTCGTCGTGACCCATGGCGATGCCTGCTTGCCGAATATCATGGTGGAAAATGGCCGCTTTTCT
GGATTCATCGACTGTGGCCGGCTGGGTGTGGCGGACCGCTATCAGGACATAGCGTTGGCTACCCGTGATA
TTGCTGAAGAGCTTGGCGGCGAATGGGCTGACCGCTTCCTCGTGCTTTACGGTATCGCCGCTCCCGATTC
GCAGCGCATCGCCTTCTATCGCCTTCTTGACGAGTTCTTCTGAGCGGGACTCTGGGGTTCGAAATGACCG
ACCAAGCGACGCCCAACCTGCCATCACGAGATTTCGATTCCACCGCCGCCTTCTATGAAAGGTTGGGCTT
CGGAATCGTTTTCCGGGACGCCGGCTGGATGATCCTCCAGCGCGGGGATCTCATGCTGGAGTTCTTCGCC
CACCCCAACTTGTTTATTGCAGCTTATAATGGTTACAAATAAAGCAATAGCATCACAAATTTCACAAATA
AAGCATTTTTTTCACTGCATTCTAGTTGTGGTTTGTCCAAACTCATCAATGTATCTTATCATGTCTGTAT
ACCGTCGACCTCTAGCTAGAGCTTGGCGTAATCATGGTCATAGCTGTTTCCTGTGTGAAATTGTTATCCG
CTCACAATTCCACACAACATACGAGCCGGAAGCATAAAGTGTAAAGCCTGGGGTGCCTAATGAGTGAGCT
AACTCACATTAATTGCGTTGCGCTCACTGCCCGCTTTCCAGTCGGGAAACCTGTCGTGCCAGCTGCATTA
ATGAATCGGCCAACGCGCGGGGAGAGGCGGTTTGCGTATTGGGCGCTCTTCCGCTTCCTCGCTCACTGAC
TCGCTGCGCTCGGTCGTTCGGCTGCGGCGAGCGGTATCAGCTCACTCAAAGGCGGTAATACGGTTATCCA
CAGAATCAGGGGATAACGCAGGAAAGAACATGTGAGCAAAAGGCCAGCAAAAGGCCAGGAACCGTAAAAA
GGCCGCGTTGCTGGCGTTTTTCCATAGGCTCCGCCCCCCTGACGAGCATCACAAAAATCGACGCTCAAGT
CAGAGGTGGCGAAACCCGACAGGACTATAAAGATACCAGGCGTTTCCCCCTGGAAGCTCCCTCGTGCGCT
CTCCTGTTCCGACCCTGCCGCTTACCGGATACCTGTCCGCCTTTCTCCCTTCGGGAAGCGTGGCGCTTTC
TCATAGCTCACGCTGTAGGTATCTCAGTTCGGTGTAGGTCGTTCGCTCCAAGCTGGGCTGTGTGCACGAA
CCCCCCGTTCAGCCCGACCGCTGCGCCTTATCCGGTAACTATCGTCTTGAGTCCAACCCGGTAAGACACG
ACTTATCGCCACTGGCAGCAGCCACTGGTAACAGGATTAGCAGAGCGAGGTATGTAGGCGGTGCTACAGA
GTTCTTGAAGTGGTGGCCTAACTACGGCTACACTAGAAGAACAGTATTTGGTATCTGCGCTCTGCTGAAG
CCAGTTACCTTCGGAAAAAGAGTTGGTAGCTCTTGATCCGGCAAACAAACCACCGCTGGTAGCGGTTTTT
TTGTTTGCAAGCAGCAGATTACGCGCAGAAAAAAAGGATCTCAAGAAGATCCTTTGATCTTTTCTACGGG
GTCTGACGCTCAGTGGAACGAAAACTCACGTTAAGGGATTTTGGTCATGAGATTATCAAAAAGGATCTTC
ACCTAGATCCTTTTAAATTAAAAATGAAGTTTTAAATCAATCTAAAGTATATATGAGTAAACTTGGTCTG
ACAGTTACCAATGCTTAATCAGTGAGGCACCTATCTCAGCGATCTGTCTATTTCGTTCATCCATAGTTGC
CTGACTCCCCGTCGTGTAGATAACTACGATACGGGAGGGCTTACCATCTGGCCCCAGTGCTGCAATGATA
CCGCGAGACCCACGCTCACCGGCTCCAGATTTATCAGCAATAAACCAGCCAGCCGGAAGGGCCGAGCGCA
GAAGTGGTCCTGCAACTTTATCCGCCTCCATCCAGTCTATTAATTGTTGCCGGGAAGCTAGAGTAAGTAG
TTCGCCAGTTAATAGTTTGCGCAACGTTGTTGCCATTGCTACAGGCATCGTGGTGTCACGCTCGTCGTTT
GGTATGGCTTCATTCAGCTCCGGTTCCCAACGATCAAGGCGAGTTACATGATCCCCCATGTTGTGCAAAA
AAGCGGTTAGCTCCTTCGGTCCTCCGATCGTTGTCAGAAGTAAGTTGGCCGCAGTGTTATCACTCATGGT
TATGGCAGCACTGCATAATTCTCTTACTGTCATGCCATCCGTAAGATGCTTTTCTGTGACTGGTGAGTAC
TCAACCAAGTCATTCTGAGAATAGTGTATGCGGCGACCGAGTTGCTCTTGCCCGGCGTCAATACGGGATA
ATACCGCGCCACATAGCAGAACTTTAAAAGTGCTCATCATTGGAAAACGTTCTTCGGGGCGAAAACTCTC
AAGGATCTTACCGCTGTTGAGATCCAGTTCGATGTAACCCACTCGTGCACCCAACTGATCTTCAGCATCT
TTTACTTTCACCAGCGTTTCTGGGTGAGCAAAAACAGGAAGGCAAAATGCCGCAAAAAAGGGAATAAGGG
CGACACGGAAATGTTGAATACTCATACTCTTCCTTTTTCAATATTATTGAAGCATTTATCAGGGTTATTG
TCTCATGAGCGGATACATATTTGAATGTATTTAGAAAAATAAACAAATAGGGGTTCCGCGCACATTTCCC
CGAAAAGTGCCACCTGACGTC
