>Addgene plasmid #66293 | GHSR-Tango | depositor partial sequence | sequence record 113200 | GHSR
ATGTGGAATGCCACCCCCAGCGAAGAACCCGGATTTAATCTGACCTTGGCCGATTTGGATTGGGACGCGA
GTCCCGGCAATGATTCACTGGGCGATGAACTTCTGCAGCTTTTTCCCGCCCCTCTGCTTGCCGGAGTGAC
TGCAACCTGCGTGGCCTTGTTTGTTGTCGGAATTGCTGGAAACCTGCTTACGATGCTGGTAGTCTCTCGA
TTCCGGGAGCTCAGGACAACAACAAACCTGTATCTCTCCAGTATGGCCTTTTCTGACCTGCTGATTTTTC
TGTGTATGCCCCTCGACCTGGTGCGGTTGTGGCAATATCGCCCCTGGAACTTCGGAGACCTGCTTTGCAA
GCTCTTTCAGTTCGTGAGCGAGTCCTGTACCTATGCAACCGTGCTGACTATAACCGCCCTGAGTGTGGAG
CGATACTTCGCAATCTGTTTCCCCCTGAGAGCTAAGGTGGTCGTGACAAAAGGGCGCGTCAAGCTCGTGA
TCTTCGTAATCTGGGCCGTTGCTTTCTGCTCAGCTGGACCGATTTTCGTCCTGGTGGGAGTGGAACACGA
AAATGGAACCGATCCATGGGATACCAACGAGTGCAGGCCAACAGAGTTTGCCGTCAGGTCAGGGCTGCTG
ACCGTCATGGTTTGGGTCTCCTCCATATTTTTCTTTCTCCCCGTGTTTTGCCTTACTGTGCTGTACAGCT
TGATAGGTAGGAAGCTGTGGAGAAGACGCCGAGGGGACGCCGTGGTTGGGGCAAGCCTCCGCGATCAGAA
TCACAAACAAACAGTCAAAATGTTGGCAGTCGTCGTGTTCGCCTTCATCTTGTGCTGGCTTCCGTTTCAC
GTAGGACGCTACTTGTTTTCTAAAAGTTTCGAGCCTGGAAGCCTGGAGATCGCTCAGATTTCCCAGTATT
GCAACCTCGTGTCCTTTGTCCTGTTCTACCTTTCCGCAGCGATAAATCCTATCCTGTATAACATCATGAG
CAAGAAATACAGAGTCGCGGTCTTCCGACTGCTTGGTTTCGAGCCGTTCTCTCAACGGAAGCTTTCCACA
CTTAAGGATGAATCCTCCCGAGCTTGGACGGAGAGTTCAATAAACACT
