>Addgene plasmid #66293 | GHSR-Tango | addgene partial sequence | sequence record 117365 | CMV-F 5'-CGCAAATGGGCGGTAGGCGTG-3'
TCTCTGGCTAACTAGAGAACCCACTGCTTACTGGCTTATCGAAATTAATACGACTCACTATAGGGAGACC
CAAGCTGGCTAGCGTTTAAACTTAAGCTTGGTACCGAGCTCGGATCCACTAGTCCAGTGTGGTGGAATTC
TGCAGATATCCAGCACAGTGGCGGCCGCGCCACCATGAAGACGATCATCGCCCTGAGCTACATCTTCTGC
CTGGTATTCGCCGACTACAAGGACGATGATGACGCCAGCATCGATATGTGGAATGCCACCCCCAGCGAAG
AACCCGGATTTAATCTGACCTTGGCCGATTTGGATTGGGACGCGAGTCCCGGCAATGATTCACTGGGCGA
TGAACTTCTGCAGCTTTTTCCCGCCCCTCTGCTTGCCGGAGTGACTGCAACCTGCGTGGCCTTGTTTGTT
GTCGGAATTGCTGGAAACCTGCTTACGATGCTGGTAGTCTCTCGATTCCGGGAGCTCAGGACAACAACAA
ACCTGTATCTCTCCAGTATGGCCTTTTCTGACCTGCTGATTTTTCTGTGTATGCCCCTCGACCTGGTGCG
GTTGTGGCAATATCGCCCCTGGAACTTCGGAGACCTGCTTTGCAAGCTCTTTCAGTTCGTGAGCGAGTCC
TGTACCTATGCAACCGTGCTGACTATAACCGCCCTGAGTGTGGAGCGATACTTCGCAATCTGTTTCCCCC
TGAGAGCTAAGGTGGTCGTGACAAAAGGGCGCGTCAAGCTCGTGATCTTCGTAATCTGGGCCGTTGCTTT
CTGCTCAGCTGGACCGATTTTCGTCCTGGTGGGAGTGGAACACGAAAATGGAACCGATCCATGGGATACC
AACGAGTGCAGGCCAACAGAGTTTGCCGTCAGGTCAGGGCTGCTGACCGTCATGGTTTGGGTCTCCTCCA
TATTTTTCTTTCTCCCCGTGTTTTGCCTTACTGTGCTGTACAGCTTGATAGGTAGGAAGCTGTGGAGAAG
ACGCCGAGGGGACGCCGTGGTTGGGGCAAGCCTCCGCGATCAGAATCACAAACAAACAGTCAAAATGTTG
GCAGTCGTCG
