>Addgene plasmid #66293 | GHSR-Tango | addgene partial sequence | sequence record 118042 | Tet-R 5'-GGCGAGTTTACGGGTTGTTA-3'
CTCTAATGCGCTGTTAATCACTTTACTTTTATCTAATCTTAGCTGGAAGTACAGGTTCTCACCGGTCGAT
GAAGTGTCCTTGGCCAGGGAGGAGCTGGCGGTGGTGCAGGACTCATCTTGGGGACCCAGGCTGGGTGGGG
TGCGTCCACCGGTATCGATAGTGTTTATTGAACTCTCCGTCCAAGCTCGGGAGGATTCATCCTTAAGTGT
GGAAAGCTTCCGTTGAGAGAACGGCTCGAAACCAAGCAGTCGGAAGACCGCGACTCTGTATTTCTTGCTC
ATGATGTTATACAGGATAGGATTTATCGCTGCGGAAAGGTAGAACAGGACAAAGGACACGAGGTTGCAAT
ACTGGGAAATCTGAGCGATCTCCAGGCTTCCAGGCTCGAAACTTTTAGAAAACAAGTAGCGTCCTACGTG
AAACGGAAGCCAGCACAAGATGAAGGCGAACACGACGACTGCCAACATTTTGACTGTTTGTTTGTGATTC
TGATCGCGGAGGCTTGCCCCAACCACGGCGTCCCCTCGGCGTCTTCTCCACAGCTTCCTACCTATCAAGC
TGTACAGCACAGTAAGGCAAAACACGGGGAGAAAGAAAAATATGGAGGAGACCCAAACCATGACGGTCAG
CAGCCCTGACCTGACGGCAAACTCTGTTGGCCTGCACTCGTTGGTATCCCATGGATCGGTTCCATTTTCG
TGTTCCACTCCCACCAGGACGAAAATCGGTCCAGCTGAGCAGAAAGCAACGGCCCAGATTACGAAGATCA
CGAGCTTGACGCGCCCTTTTGTCACGACCACCTTAGCTCTCAGGGGGAAACAGATTGCGAAGTATCGCTC
CACACTCAGGGCGGTTATAGTCAGCACGGTTGCATAGGTACAGGACTCGCTCACGAACTGAAAGAGCTTG
CAAAGCAGGTCTCCGAAGTTCCAGGGGCGATATTGCCACAACCGCACCAGGTCGAGGGGCATACACAGAA
AAATCAGCAGGTCAGAAAAGGCCATACTGGAGAGATACAGGTTTGTTGTTGTCCTGAGCTCCCGGAATCG
AGAGACTAC
