[The description below was written by a language model from this plasmid's Addgene catalogue record.]
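Description:
GHSR-Tango is a mammalian expression plasmid from the PRESTO-Tango collection, built on an "empty Tango" backbone that was itself derived from pcDNA3.1(+). It is propagated in E. coli as a high-copy plasmid under ampicillin selection, and it carries a neomycin resistance marker so that transfected mammalian cells can be selected with G418. No feature table accompanies the record, so the exact arrangement of backbone elements is known only from the catalogue fields.

The insert is the human growth hormone secretagogue (ghrelin) receptor, GHSR, a roughly 1.1 kb coding sequence cloned downstream of the CMV promoter for strong constitutive expression. The backbone supplies an N-terminal FLAG epitope, useful for detecting the receptor. The depositor's notes also indicate a tTA transcriptional activator sequence lying downstream of the receptor. This fits the stated design principle of the assay, in which transcriptional activation follows arrestin translocation to the activated receptor, giving a readout of receptor activation that does not depend on which G protein the receptor couples to. The record does not itemise the linker or other modules between the receptor and tTA, nor the reporter system used. The receptor was inserted by restriction cloning with NotI at the 5′ end. The depositor cautions that most vectors in the series carry an XbaI rather than an XhoI site downstream of tTA, so the 3′ site is uncertain.

The plasmid is intended for parallel, receptorome-wide screening of ligands against human GPCRs, and was produced within an NIH programme that develops tools for understudied druggable protein families.
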