Addgene plasmid #66293: GHSR-Tango
Purpose: Expression of G protein-coupled receptors for PRESTO-Tango: parallel receptorome expression and screening via transcriptional output, with transcriptional activation following arrestin translocation
Depositing lab: Bryan Roth. Publication: PRESTO-Tango as an open-source resource for interrogation of the druggable human GPCRome. Kroeze WK, Sassano MF, Huang XP, Lansu K, McCorvy JD, Giguere PM, Sciaky N, Roth BL. Nat Struct Mol Biol. 2015 May;22(5):362-9. doi: 10.1038/nsmb.3014. Epub 2015 Apr 20. PubMed 25895059.
Backbone
  Vector backbone: empty Tango
  Backbone size w/o insert (bp): 6632
  Vector type: Mammalian Expression
  Selectable markers: Neomycin (select with G418)
Growth in bacteria
  Bacterial resistance: Ampicillin, 100 μg/mL
  Growth temperature: 37°C
  Growth strain: DH5alpha
  Copy number: High Copy
Gene/Insert
  Gene/Insert name: GHSR
  Species: H. sapiens (human)
  Insert size (bp): 1098
  Entrez Gene: GHSR (a.k.a. GHDP, GHS-R1a, GHSR-1a)
  Promoter: CMV
  Tag / fusion protein: FLAG (N terminal on backbone)
  Cloning method: Restriction Enzyme; 5′ cloning site NotI (not destroyed); 3′ cloning site XhoI (unknown if destroyed)
  Sequencing primers: 5′ CMV-F; 3′ Tet-R
Terms and licenses: Academic/Nonprofit Terms; Industry Terms: Not Available to Industry
Depositor comments: Please note: Most of the PRESTO-Tango vectors do not contain the XhoI cut site downstream of the tTA sequence and instead carry an XbaI site. If you need to perform an XhoI digest we recommend sequencing with a forward primer at the C-terminus of tTA to determine which of the two sites is present. Suggested primer: 5-gagctccacttagacggcgagg-3. Original backbone was pcDNA3.1(+). These plasmids were generated as part of the Illuminating the Druggable Genome (IDG) program sponsored by the NIH Common Fund. The goal of this program is to identify, gather, and distribute information and resources for proteins that currently are not well-studied yet belong to commonly drug-targeted protein families: protein kinases, non-olfactory G-protein coupled receptors (GPCRs), and ion channels. The IDG program is designed to develop fundamental research tools for understudied proteins, elucidate their function, and disseminate the IDG-related resources and data to the greater scientific community.
How to cite: GHSR-Tango was a gift from Bryan Roth (Addgene plasmid # 66293 ; http://n2t.net/addgene:66293 ; RRID:Addgene_66293)
